Addgene plasmid #136472: pKD072
Purpose: SSB-C-term-GFP fusion expression plasmid
Depositing lab: James Keck. Depositing organization: University of Wisconsin, Madison. Publication: Development of a single-stranded DNA-binding protein fluorescent fusion toolbox. Dubiel K, Henry C, Spenkelink LM, Kozlov AG, Wood EA, Jergic S, Dixon NE, van Oijen AM, Cox MM, Lohman TM, Sandler SJ, Keck JL. Nucleic Acids Res. 2020 Jun 19;48(11):6053-6067. doi: 10.1093/nar/gkaa320. PubMed 32374866.
Backbone
  Vector backbone: pET21a
  Backbone size w/o insert (bp): 5382
  Total vector size (bp): 6639
  Vector type: Bacterial Expression
Growth in bacteria
  Bacterial resistance: Ampicillin, 100 μg/mL
  Growth temperature: 37°C
  Growth strain: DH5alpha
  Copy number: High Copy
Gene/Insert
  Gene/Insert name: SSB-C-term-GFP
  Species: E. coli
  Insert size (bp): 1257
  Mutation: superfolder GFP attached to C-terminus at Phe 178
  GenBank ID: NC_000913.3
  Entrez Gene: ssb (a.k.a. b4059, ECK4051, exrB, lexC)
  Promoter: T7 promoter
  Tag / fusion protein: superfolder GFP (C terminal on insert)
  Cloning method: Gibson Cloning
  Sequencing primers: 5′ TAA TAC GAC TCA CTA TAG GG; 3′ GCT AGT TAT TGC TCA GCG G
Terms and licenses: Academic/Nonprofit Terms; Industry Terms: Not Available to Industry
How to cite: pKD072 was a gift from James Keck (Addgene plasmid # 136472 ; http://n2t.net/addgene:136472 ; RRID:Addgene_136472)
