[The description below was written by a language model from this plasmid's Addgene catalogue record and pLannotate feature annotations shown in this document.]
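Description:
pKD072 is a bacterial expression plasmid built on the pET21a backbone that produces Escherichia coli single-stranded DNA-binding protein (SSB) fused at its C-terminus to superfolder GFP. The fusion was assembled by Gibson cloning, with the fluorescent protein attached after the final SSB residue, Phe 178. In both sequence records the full-length ssb coding region is followed after a very short junction by the superfolder GFP coding sequence. Transcription is driven by a T7 promoter with an adjacent lac operator, and translation initiates from the phage T7 gene 10 ribosome binding site. A T7 terminator closes the cassette. The plasmid carries lacI under its own promoter, so expression is repressed until induced with IPTG in a host that supplies T7 RNA polymerase. A short His-tag fragment from the pET21a backbone lies downstream of the GFP sequence, but the record lists only superfolder GFP as a tag and does not say whether the histidines are translated as part of the fusion.

The plasmid is maintained in E. coli through a ColE1/pMB1-type origin and selected with ampicillin via the bla gene. The catalogue lists it as high copy, although the backbone also retains the rop gene and bom region of pBR322, along with remnant tetracycline-resistance fragments and an f1 origin for single-stranded DNA production. The depositor sequence and the sequencing-verified record differ by only a few nucleotides in length and show the same feature set in a different circular orientation. The construct belongs to a set of fluorescent SSB fusions and serves to express an SSB-GFP protein. Because the SSB C-terminal tip is noted in the annotation as a partner-protein interaction element, placing GFP there is a relevant design consideration.
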