Features (pLannotate 1.2.2; 20 found; start..end, strand, type, name):
     12..467     +  rep_origin     f1 ori (sequence partly withheld): f1 bacteriophage origin of replication; arrow indicates direction of (+) strand synthesis
    494..598     +  promoter       AmpR promoter: bla
    599..1459    +  CDS            AmpR: β-lactamase; bla; confers resistance to ampicillin, carbenicillin, and related antibiotics
   1630..2218    +  rep_origin     ori: high-copy-number ColE1/pMB1/pBR322/pUC origin of replication
   2404..2546    -  misc_feature   bom: basis of mobility region from pBR322
   2648..2839    -  CDS            rop: Rop protein, which maintains plasmids at low copy number; rop
   2856..3236    +  CDS            YPB1_ECOLX: Protein predicted: Swiss-Prot protein existence level 4. From Escherichia coli.
   3308..3599    -  CDS            TcR (fragment): tetracycline efflux protein; tet; confers resistance to tetracycline
   3614..3635    -  protein_bind   CAP binding site: CAP binding activates transcription in the presence of cAMP. E. coli catabolite activator protein
   3648..4730    -  CDS            lacI: lac repressor; lacI; The lac repressor binds to the lac operator to inhibit transcription in E. coli. This inhibition can be relieved by adding lactose or isopropyl-β-D-thiogalactopyranoside (IPTG).
   4731..4808    -  promoter       lacI promoter: lacI
   4816..5095    -  CDS            TcR (fragment): tetracycline efflux protein; tet; confers resistance to tetracycline
   5117..5135    +  promoter       T7 promoter: promoter for bacteriophage T7 RNA polymerase
   5136..5160    +  protein_bind   lac operator: The lac repressor binds to the lac operator to inhibit transcription in E. coli. This inhibition can be relieved by adding lactose or isopropyl-β-D-thiogalactopyranoside (IPTG). lac repressor encoded by lacI
   5175..5197    +  RBS            RBS: efficient ribosome binding site from bacteriophage T7 gene 10 (Olins and Rangwala, 1989)
   5205..5738    +  CDS            ssb: SSB_ECOLI - Also known as exrB, lexC. Experimental evidence at protein level: Swiss-Prot protein existence level 1. Plays an important role in DNA replication, recombination and repair. Binds to ssDNA and to an array of partner proteins to recruit them to their sites of action during DNA metabolism. Acts as a sliding platform that migrates on DNA via reptation. SSB or its 10 C-terminal amino acids stimulates the ATPase activity of RadD (PubMed:27519413). From Escherichia coli (strain K12).
   5745..6458    +  CDS            Superfolder GFP: Superfolder GFP is a basic (constitutively fluorescent) green fluorescent protein published in 2005, derived from Aequorea victoria. It is reported to be a very rapidly-maturing weak dimer.
   6483..6500    +  CDS            9xHis (fragment): 9xHis affinity tag
   6510..6559    +  CDS            SET1 (fragment): solubility-enhancement tag derived from T7 phage gene 10B
   6567..6614    +  terminator     T7 terminator: transcription terminator for bacteriophage T7 RNA polymerase
>Addgene plasmid #136472 | pKD072 | depositor full sequence | sequence record 263317 | pKD072 sequence 6639 bps
TGGCGAATGGG
[124 nt withheld, positions 12-135]
C
[91 nt withheld, positions 137-227]
A
[49 nt withheld, positions 229-277]
CCTTTGACGTTGGAGTCCACGTTCTTT
[37 nt withheld, positions 305-341]
ACCCTATCTCGGTCTATTCTTTTGATTTATAAGGGATTTTGCCGATTTCGGCCTATTGGTTAAAAAATGA
GCTGATTTAACAAAAATTTAACGCGAATTTTAACAAAATATTAACGTTTACAATTTCAGGTGGCACTTTT
CGGGGAAATGTGCGCGGAACCCCTATTTGTTTATTTTTCTAAATACATTCAAATATGTATCCGCTCATGA
GACAATAACCCTGATAAATGCTTCAATAATATTGAAAAAGGAAGAGTATGAGTATTCAACATTTCCGTGT
CGCCCTTATTCCCTTTTTTGCGGCATTTTGCCTTCCTGTTTTTGCTCACCCAGAAACGCTGGTGAAAGTA
AAAGATGCTGAAGATCAGTTGGGTGCACGAGTGGGTTACATCGAACTGGATCTCAACAGCGGTAAGATCC
TTGAGAGTTTTCGCCCCGAAGAACGTTTTCCAATGATGAGCACTTTTAAAGTTCTGCTATGTGGCGCGGT
ATTATCCCGTATTGACGCCGGGCAAGAGCAACTCGGTCGCCGCATACACTATTCTCAGAATGACTTGGTT
GAGTACTCACCAGTCACAGAAAAGCATCTTACGGATGGCATGACAGTAAGAGAATTATGCAGTGCTGCCA
TAACCATGAGTGATAACACTGCGGCCAACTTACTTCTGACAACGATCGGAGGACCGAAGGAGCTAACCGC
TTTTTTGCACAACATGGGGGATCATGTAACTCGCCTTGATCGTTGGGAACCGGAGCTGAATGAAGCCATA
CCAAACGACGAGCGTGACACCACGATGCCTGCAGCAATGGCAACAACGTTGCGCAAACTATTAACTGGCG
AACTACTTACTCTAGCTTCCCGGCAACAATTAATAGACTGGATGGAGGCGGATAAAGTTGCAGGACCACT
TCTGCGCTCGGCCCTTCCGGCTGGCTGGTTTATTGCTGATAAATCTGGAGCCGGTGAGCGTGGGTCTCGC
GGTATCATTGCAGCACTGGGGCCAGATGGTAAGCCCTCCCGTATCGTAGTTATCTACACGACGGGGAGTC
AGGCAACTATGGATGAACGAAATAGACAGATCGCTGAGATAGGTGCCTCACTGATTAAGCATTGGTAACT
GTCAGACCAAGTTTACTCATATATACTTTAGATTGATTTAAAACTTCATTTTTAATTTAAAAGGATCTAG
GTGAAGATCCTTTTTGATAATCTCATGACCAAAATCCCTTAACGTGAGTTTTCGTTCCACTGAGCGTCAG
ACCCCGTAGAAAAGATCAAAGGATCTTCTTGAGATCCTTTTTTTCTGCGCGTAATCTGCTGCTTGCAAAC
AAAAAAACCACCGCTACCAGCGGTGGTTTGTTTGCCGGATCAAGAGCTACCAACTCTTTTTCCGAAGGTA
ACTGGCTTCAGCAGAGCGCAGATACCAAATACTGTCCTTCTAGTGTAGCCGTAGTTAGGCCACCACTTCA
AGAACTCTGTAGCACCGCCTACATACCTCGCTCTGCTAATCCTGTTACCAGTGGCTGCTGCCAGTGGCGA
TAAGTCGTGTCTTACCGGGTTGGACTCAAGACGATAGTTACCGGATAAGGCGCAGCGGTCGGGCTGAACG
GGGGGTTCGTGCACACAGCCCAGCTTGGAGCGAACGACCTACACCGAACTGAGATACCTACAGCGTGAGC
TATGAGAAAGCGCCACGCTTCCCGAAGGGAGAAAGGCGGACAGGTATCCGGTAAGCGGCAGGGTCGGAAC
AGGAGAGCGCACGAGGGAGCTTCCAGGGGGAAACGCCTGGTATCTTTATAGTCCTGTCGGGTTTCGCCAC
CTCTGACTTGAGCGTCGATTTTTGTGATGCTCGTCAGGGGGGCGGAGCCTATGGAAAAACGCCAGCAACG
CGGCCTTTTTACGGTTCCTGGCCTTTTGCTGGCCTTTTGCTCACATGTTCTTTCCTGCGTTATCCCCTGA
TTCTGTGGATAACCGTATTACCGCCTTTGAGTGAGCTGATACCGCTCGCCGCAGCCGAACGACCGAGCGC
AGCGAGTCAGTGAGCGAGGAAGCGGAAGAGCGCCTGATGCGGTATTTTCTCCTTACGCATCTGTGCGGTA
TTTCACACCGCATATATGGTGCACTCTCAGTACAATCTGCTCTGATGCCGCATAGTTAAGCCAGTATACA
CTCCGCTATCGCTACGTGACTGGGTCATGGCTGCGCCCCGACACCCGCCAACACCCGCTGACGCGCCCTG
ACGGGCTTGTCTGCTCCCGGCATCCGCTTACAGACAAGCTGTGACCGTCTCCGGGAGCTGCATGTGTCAG
AGGTTTTCACCGTCATCACCGAAACGCGCGAGGCAGCTGCGGTAAAGCTCATCAGCGTGGTCGTGAAGCG
ATTCACAGATGTCTGCCTGTTCATCCGCGTCCAGCTCGTTGAGTTTCTCCAGAAGCGTTAATGTCTGGCT
TCTGATAAAGCGGGCCATGTTAAGGGCGGTTTTTTCCTGTTTGGTCACTGATGCCTCCGTGTAAGGGGGA
TTTCTGTTCATGGGGGTAATGATACCGATGAAACGAGAGAGGATGCTCACGATACGGGTTACTGATGATG
AACATGCCCGGTTACTGGAACGTTGTGAGGGTAAACAACTGGCGGTATGGATGCGGCGGGACCAGAGAAA
AATCACTCAGGGTCAATGCCAGCGCTTCGTTAATACAGATGTAGGTGTTCCACAGGGTAGCCAGCAGCAT
CCTGCGATGCAGATCCGGAACATAATGGTGCAGGGCGCTGACTTCCGCGTTTCCAGACTTTACGAAACAC
GGAAACCGAAGACCATTCATGTTGTTGCTCAGGTCGCAGACGTTTTGCAGCAGCAGTCGCTTCACGTTCG
CTCGCGTATCGGTGATTCATTCTGCTAACCAGTAAGGCAACCCCGCCAGCCTAGCCGGGTCCTCAACGAC
AGGAGCACGATCATGCGCACCCGTGGGGCCGCCATGCCGGCGATAATGGCCTGCTTCTCGCCGAAACGTT
TGGTGGCGGGACCAGTGACGAAGGCTTGAGCGAGGGCGTGCAAGATTCCGAATACCGCAAGCGACAGGCC
GATCATCGTCGCGCTCCAGCGAAAGCGGTCCTCGCCGAAAATGACCCAGAGCGCTGCCGGCACCTGTCCT
ACGAGTTGCATGATAAAGAAGACAGTCATAAGTGCGGCGACGATAGTCATGCCCCGCGCCCACCGGAAGG
AGCTGACTGGGTTGAAGGCTCTCAAGGGCATCGGTCGAGATCCCGGTGCCTAATGAGTGAGCTAACTTAC
ATTAATTGCGTTGCGCTCACTGCCCGCTTTCCAGTCGGGAAACCTGTCGTGCCAGCTGCATTAATGAATC
GGCCAACGCGCGGGGAGAGGCGGTTTGCGTATTGGGCGCCAGGGTGGTTTTTCTTTTCACCAGTGAGACG
GGCAACAGCTGATTGCCCTTCACCGCCTGGCCCTGAGAGAGTTGCAGCAAGCGGTCCACGCTGGTTTGCC
CCAGCAGGCGAAAATCCTGTTTGATGGTGGTTAACGGCGGGATATAACATGAGCTGTCTTCGGTATCGTC
GTATCCCACTACCGAGATATCCGCACCAACGCGCAGCCCGGACTCGGTAATGGCGCGCATTGCGCCCAGC
GCCATCTGATCGTTGGCAACCAGCATCGCAGTGGGAACGATGCCCTCATTCAGCATTTGCATGGTTTGTT
GAAAACCGGACATGGCACTCCAGTCGCCTTCCCGTTCCGCTATCGGCTGAATTTGATTGCGAGTGAGATA
TTTATGCCAGCCAGCCAGACGCAGACGCGCCGAGACAGAACTTAATGGGCCCGCTAACAGCGCGATTTGC
TGGTGACCCAATGCGACCAGATGCTCCACGCCCAGTCGCGTACCGTCTTCATGGGAGAAAATAATACTGT
TGATGGGTGTCTGGTCAGAGACATCAAGAAATAACGCCGGAACATTAGTGCAGGCAGCTTCCACAGCAAT
GGCATCCTGGTCATCCAGCGGATAGTTAATGATCAGCCCACTGACGCGTTGCGCGAGAAGATTGTGCACC
GCCGCTTTACAGGCTTCGACGCCGCTTCGTTCTACCATCGACACCACCACGCTGGCACCCAGTTGATCGG
CGCGAGATTTAATCGCCGCGACAATTTGCGACGGCGCGTGCAGGGCCAGACTGGAGGTGGCAACGCCAAT
CAGCAACGACTGTTTGCCCGCCAGTTGTTGTGCCACGCGGTTGGGAATGTAATTCAGCTCCGCCATCGCC
GCTTCCACTTTTTCCCGCGTTTTCGCAGAAACGTGGCTGGCCTGGTTCACCACGCGGGAAACGGTCTGAT
AAGAGACACCGGCATACTCTGCGACATCGTATAACGTTACTGGTTTCACATTCACCACCCTGAATTGACT
CTCTTCCGGGCGCTATCATGCCATACCGCGAAAGGTTTTGCGCCATTCGATGGTGTCCGGGATCTCGACG
CTCTCCCTTATGCGACTCCTGCATTAGGAAGCAGCCCAGTAGTAGGTTGAGGCCGTTGAGCACCGCCGCC
GCAAGGAATGGTGCATGCAAGGAGATGGCGCCCAACAGTCCCCCGGCCACGGGGCCTGCCACCATACCCA
CGCCGAAACAAGCGCTCATGAGCCCGAAGTGGCGAGCCCGATCTTCCCCATCGGTGATGTCGGCGATATA
GGCGCCAGCAACCGCACCTGTGGCGCCGGTGATGCCGGCCACGATGCGTCCGGCGTAGAGGATCGAGATC
TCGATCCCGCGAAATTAATACGACTCACTATAGGGGAATTGTGAGCGGATAACAATTCCCCTCTAGAAAT
AATTTTGTTTAACTTTAAGAAGGAGATATACATATGGCCAGCAGAGGCGTAAACAAGGTTATTCTCGTTG
GTAATCTGGGTCAGGACCCGGAAGTACGCTACATGCCAAATGGTGGCGCAGTTGCCAACATTACGCTGGC
TACTTCCGAATCCTGGCGTGATAAAGCGACCGGCGAGATGAAAGAACAGACTGAATGGCACCGCGTTGTG
CTGTTCGGCAAACTGGCAGAAGTGGCGAGCGAATATCTGCGTAAAGGTTCTCAGGTTTATATCGAAGGTC
AGCTGCGTACCCGTAAATGGACCGATCAATCCGGTCAGGATCGCTACACCACAGAAGTCGTGGTGAACGT
TGGCGGCACCATGCAGATGCTGGGTGGTCGTCAGGGTGGTGGCGCTCCGGCAGGTGGCAATATCGGTGGT
GGTCAGCCGCAGGGCGGTTGGGGTCAGCCTCAGCAGCCGCAGGGTGGCAATCAGTTCAGCGGCGGCGCGC
AGTCTCGCCCGCAGCAGTCCGCTCCGGCAGCGCCGTCTAACGAGCCGCCGATGGACTTTGATGATGACAT
TCCGTTCGGTAGCATCAGTAAAAGAGAAGAACTGTTCACCGGTGTTGTTCCGATCCTGGTTGAACTGGAT
GGTGATGTTAACGGCCACAAATTCTCTGTTCGTGGTGAAGGTGAAGGTGATGCAACCAACGGTAAACTGA
CCCTGAAATTCATCTGCACTACCGGTAAACTGCCGGTTCCATGGCCGACTCTGGTGACTACCCTGACCTA
TGGTGTTCAGTGTTTTTCTCGTTACCCGGATCACATGAAGCAGCATGATTTCTTCAAATCTGCAATGCCG
GAAGGTTATGTACAGGAGCGCACCATTTCTTTCAAAGACGATGGCACCTACAAAACCCGTGCAGAGGTTA
AATTTGAAGGTGATACTCTGGTGAACCGTATTGAACTGAAAGGCATTGATTTCAAAGAGGACGGCAACAT
CCTGGGCCACAAACTGGAATATAACTTCAACTCCCATAACGTTTACATCACCGCAGACAAACAGAAGAAC
GGTATCAAAGCTAACTTCAAAATTCGCCATAACGTTGAAGACGGTAGCGTACAGCTGGCGGACCACTACC
AGCAGAACACTCCGATCGGTGATGGTCCGGTTCTGCTGCCGGATAACCACTACCTGTCCACCCAGTCTAA
ACTGTCCAAAGACCCGAACGAAAAGCGCGACCACATGGTGCTGCTGGAGTTCGTTACTGCAGCAGGTATC
ACGCACGGCATGGATGAGCTCTACAAATGAAAGCTTGCGGCCGCACTCGAGCACCACCACCACCACCACT
GAGATCCGGCTGCTAACAAAGCCCGAAAGGAAGCTGAGTTGGCTGCTGCCACCGCTGAGCAATAACTAGC
ATAACCCCTTGGGGCCTCTAAACGGGTCTTGAGGGGTTTTTTGCTGAAAGGAGGAACTATATCCGGAT
