Features (pLannotate 1.2.2; 20 found; start..end, strand, type, name):
      1..19      +  promoter       T7 promoter: promoter for bacteriophage T7 RNA polymerase
     20..44      +  protein_bind   lac operator: The lac repressor binds to the lac operator to inhibit transcription in E. coli. This inhibition can be relieved by adding lactose or isopropyl-β-D-thiogalactopyranoside (IPTG). lac repressor encoded by lacI
     59..81      +  RBS            RBS: efficient ribosome binding site from bacteriophage T7 gene 10 (Olins and Rangwala, 1989)
     89..622     +  CDS            ssb: SSB_ECOLI - Also known as exrB, lexC. Experimental evidence at protein level: Swiss-Prot protein existence level 1. Plays an important role in DNA replication, recombination and repair. Binds to ssDNA and to an array of partner proteins to recruit them to their sites of action during DNA metabolism. Acts as a sliding platform that migrates on DNA via reptation. SSB or its 10 C-terminal amino acids stimulates the ATPase activity of RadD (PubMed:27519413). From Escherichia coli (strain K12).
    629..1342    +  CDS            Superfolder GFP: Superfolder GFP is a basic (constitutively fluorescent) green fluorescent protein published in 2005, derived from Aequorea victoria. It is reported to be a very rapidly-maturing weak dimer.
   1367..1384    +  CDS            9xHis (fragment): 9xHis affinity tag
   1394..1443    +  CDS            SET1 (fragment): solubility-enhancement tag derived from T7 phage gene 10B
   1451..1498    +  terminator     T7 terminator: transcription terminator for bacteriophage T7 RNA polymerase
   1535..1963    +  rep_origin     f1 ori (sequence partly withheld): f1 bacteriophage origin of replication; arrow indicates direction of (+) strand synthesis
   2016..2120    +  promoter       AmpR promoter: bla
   2121..2981    +  CDS            AmpR: β-lactamase; bla; confers resistance to ampicillin, carbenicillin, and related antibiotics
   3152..3740    +  rep_origin     ori: high-copy-number ColE1/pMB1/pBR322/pUC origin of replication
   3926..4065    -  misc_feature   bom: basis of mobility region from pBR322
   4167..4358    -  CDS            rop: Rop protein, which maintains plasmids at low copy number; rop
   4375..4755    +  CDS            YPB1_ECOLX: Protein predicted: Swiss-Prot protein existence level 4. From Escherichia coli.
   4827..5118    -  CDS            TcR (fragment): tetracycline efflux protein; tet; confers resistance to tetracycline
   5133..5154    -  protein_bind   CAP binding site: CAP binding activates transcription in the presence of cAMP. E. coli catabolite activator protein
   5167..6249    -  CDS            lacI: lac repressor; lacI; The lac repressor binds to the lac operator to inhibit transcription in E. coli. This inhibition can be relieved by adding lactose or isopropyl-β-D-thiogalactopyranoside (IPTG).
   6250..6327    -  promoter       lacI promoter: lacI
   6335..6614    -  CDS            TcR (fragment): tetracycline efflux protein; tet; confers resistance to tetracycline
>Addgene plasmid #136472 | pKD072 | addgene full sequence | sequence record 267962 | Addgene NGS Result
TAATACGACTCACTATAGGGGAATTGTGAGCGGATAACAATTCCCCTCTAGAAATAATTTTGTTTAACTT
TAAGAAGGAGATATACATATGGCCAGCAGAGGCGTAAACAAGGTTATTCTCGTTGGTAATCTGGGTCAGG
ACCCGGAAGTACGCTACATGCCAAATGGTGGCGCAGTTGCCAACATTACGCTGGCTACTTCCGAATCCTG
GCGTGATAAAGCGACCGGCGAGATGAAAGAACAGACTGAATGGCACCGCGTTGTGCTGTTCGGCAAACTG
GCAGAAGTGGCGAGCGAATATCTGCGTAAAGGTTCTCAGGTTTATATCGAAGGTCAGCTGCGTACCCGTA
AATGGACCGATCAATCCGGTCAGGATCGCTACACCACAGAAGTCGTGGTGAACGTTGGCGGCACCATGCA
GATGCTGGGTGGTCGTCAGGGTGGTGGCGCTCCGGCAGGTGGCAATATCGGTGGTGGTCAGCCGCAGGGC
GGTTGGGGTCAGCCTCAGCAGCCGCAGGGTGGCAATCAGTTCAGCGGCGGCGCGCAGTCTCGCCCGCAGC
AGTCCGCTCCGGCAGCGCCGTCTAACGAGCCGCCGATGGACTTTGATGATGACATTCCGTTCGGTAGCAT
CAGTAAAAGAGAAGAACTGTTCACCGGTGTTGTTCCGATCCTGGTTGAACTGGATGGTGATGTTAACGGC
CACAAATTCTCTGTTCGTGGTGAAGGTGAAGGTGATGCAACCAACGGTAAACTGACCCTGAAATTCATCT
GCACTACCGGTAAACTGCCGGTTCCATGGCCGACTCTGGTGACTACCCTGACCTATGGTGTTCAGTGTTT
TTCTCGTTACCCGGATCACATGAAGCAGCATGATTTCTTCAAATCTGCAATGCCGGAAGGTTATGTACAG
GAGCGCACCATTTCTTTCAAAGACGATGGCACCTACAAAACCCGTGCAGAGGTTAAATTTGAAGGTGATA
CTCTGGTGAACCGTATTGAACTGAAAGGCATTGATTTCAAAGAGGACGGCAACATCCTGGGCCACAAACT
GGAATATAACTTCAACTCCCATAACGTTTACATCACCGCAGACAAACAGAAGAACGGTATCAAAGCTAAC
TTCAAAATTCGCCATAACGTTGAAGACGGTAGCGTACAGCTGGCGGACCACTACCAGCAGAACACTCCGA
TCGGTGATGGTCCGGTTCTGCTGCCGGATAACCACTACCTGTCCACCCAGTCTAAACTGTCCAAAGACCC
GAACGAAAAGCGCGACCACATGGTGCTGCTGGAGTTCGTTACTGCAGCAGGTATCACGCACGGCATGGAT
GAGCTCTACAAATGAAAGCTTGCGGCCGCACTCGAGCACCACCACCACCACCACTGAGATCCGGCTGCTA
ACAAAGCCCGAAAGGAAGCTGAGTTGGCTGCTGCCACCGCTGAGCAATAACTAGCATAACCCCTTGGGGC
CTCTAAACGGGTCTTGAGGGGTTTTTTGCTGAAAGGAGGAACTATATCCGGATTGGCGAATGGG
[124 nt withheld, positions 1535-1658]
C
[91 nt withheld, positions 1660-1750]
A
[49 nt withheld, positions 1752-1800]
CCTTTGACGTTGGAGTCCACGTTCTTT
[37 nt withheld, positions 1828-1864]
ACCCTATCTCGGTCTATTCTTTTGATTTATAAGGGATTTTGCCGATTTCGGCCTATTGGTTAAAAAATGA
GCTGATTTAACAAAAATTTAACGCGAATTTTAACAAAATATTAACGCTTACAATTTAGGTGGCACTTTTC
GGGGAAATGTGCGCGGAACCCCTATTTGTTTATTTTTCTAAATACATTCAAATATGTATCCGCTCATGAG
ACAATAACCCTGATAAATGCTTCAATAATATTGAAAAAGGAAGAGTATGAGTATTCAACATTTCCGTGTC
GCCCTTATTCCCTTTTTTGCGGCATTTTGCCTTCCTGTTTTTGCTCACCCAGAAACGCTGGTGAAAGTAA
AAGATGCTGAAGATCAGTTGGGTGCACGAGTGGGTTACATCGAACTGGATCTCAACAGCGGTAAGATCCT
TGAGAGTTTTCGCCCCGAAGAACGTTTTCCAATGATGAGCACTTTTAAAGTTCTGCTATGTGGCGCGGTA
TTATCCCGTATTGACGCCGGGCAAGAGCAACTCGGTCGCCGCATACACTATTCTCAGAATGACTTGGTTG
AGTACTCACCAGTCACAGAAAAGCATCTTACGGATGGCATGACAGTAAGAGAATTATGCAGTGCTGCCAT
AACCATGAGTGATAACACTGCGGCCAACTTACTTCTGACAACGATCGGAGGACCGAAGGAGCTAACCGCT
TTTTTGCACAACATGGGGGATCATGTAACTCGCCTTGATCGTTGGGAACCGGAGCTGAATGAAGCCATAC
CAAACGACGAGCGTGACACCACGATGCCTGCAGCAATGGCAACAACGTTGCGCAAACTATTAACTGGCGA
ACTACTTACTCTAGCTTCCCGGCAACAATTAATAGACTGGATGGAGGCGGATAAAGTTGCAGGACCACTT
CTGCGCTCGGCCCTTCCGGCTGGCTGGTTTATTGCTGATAAATCTGGAGCCGGTGAGCGTGGGTCTCGCG
GTATCATTGCAGCACTGGGGCCAGATGGTAAGCCCTCCCGTATCGTAGTTATCTACACGACGGGGAGTCA
GGCAACTATGGATGAACGAAATAGACAGATCGCTGAGATAGGTGCCTCACTGATTAAGCATTGGTAACTG
TCAGACCAAGTTTACTCATATATACTTTAGATTGATTTAAAACTTCATTTTTAATTTAAAAGGATCTAGG
TGAAGATCCTTTTTGATAATCTCATGACCAAAATCCCTTAACGTGAGTTTTCGTTCCACTGAGCGTCAGA
CCCCGTAGAAAAGATCAAAGGATCTTCTTGAGATCCTTTTTTTCTGCGCGTAATCTGCTGCTTGCAAACA
AAAAAACCACCGCTACCAGCGGTGGTTTGTTTGCCGGATCAAGAGCTACCAACTCTTTTTCCGAAGGTAA
CTGGCTTCAGCAGAGCGCAGATACCAAATACTGTCCTTCTAGTGTAGCCGTAGTTAGGCCACCACTTCAA
GAACTCTGTAGCACCGCCTACATACCTCGCTCTGCTAATCCTGTTACCAGTGGCTGCTGCCAGTGGCGAT
AAGTCGTGTCTTACCGGGTTGGACTCAAGACGATAGTTACCGGATAAGGCGCAGCGGTCGGGCTGAACGG
GGGGTTCGTGCACACAGCCCAGCTTGGAGCGAACGACCTACACCGAACTGAGATACCTACAGCGTGAGCT
ATGAGAAAGCGCCACGCTTCCCGAAGGGAGAAAGGCGGACAGGTATCCGGTAAGCGGCAGGGTCGGAACA
GGAGAGCGCACGAGGGAGCTTCCAGGGGGAAACGCCTGGTATCTTTATAGTCCTGTCGGGTTTCGCCACC
TCTGACTTGAGCGTCGATTTTTGTGATGCTCGTCAGGGGGGCGGAGCCTATGGAAAAACGCCAGCAACGC
GGCCTTTTTACGGTTCCTGGCCTTTTGCTGGCCTTTTGCTCACATGTTCTTTCCTGCGTTATCCCCTGAT
TCTGTGGATAACCGTATTACCGCCTTTGAGTGAGCTGATACCGCTCGCCGCAGCCGAACGACCGAGCGCA
GCGAGTCAGTGAGCGAGGAAGCGGAAGAGCGCCTGATGCGGTATTTTCTCCTTACGCATCTGTGCGGTAT
TTCACACCGCAATGGTGCACTCTCAGTACAATCTGCTCTGATGCCGCATAGTTAAGCCAGTATACACTCC
GCTATCGCTACGTGACTGGGTCATGGCTGCGCCCCGACACCCGCCAACACCCGCTGACGCGCCCTGACGG
GCTTGTCTGCTCCCGGCATCCGCTTACAGACAAGCTGTGACCGTCTCCGGGAGCTGCATGTGTCAGAGGT
TTTCACCGTCATCACCGAAACGCGCGAGGCAGCTGCGGTAAAGCTCATCAGCGTGGTCGTGAAGCGATTC
ACAGATGTCTGCCTGTTCATCCGCGTCCAGCTCGTTGAGTTTCTCCAGAAGCGTTAATGTCTGGCTTCTG
ATAAAGCGGGCCATGTTAAGGGCGGTTTTTTCCTGTTTGGTCACTGATGCCTCCGTGTAAGGGGGATTTC
TGTTCATGGGGGTAATGATACCGATGAAACGAGAGAGGATGCTCACGATACGGGTTACTGATGATGAACA
TGCCCGGTTACTGGAACGTTGTGAGGGTAAACAACTGGCGGTATGGATGCGGCGGGACCAGAGAAAAATC
ACTCAGGGTCAATGCCAGCGCTTCGTTAATACAGATGTAGGTGTTCCACAGGGTAGCCAGCAGCATCCTG
CGATGCAGATCCGGAACATAATGGTGCAGGGCGCTGACTTCCGCGTTTCCAGACTTTACGAAACACGGAA
ACCGAAGACCATTCATGTTGTTGCTCAGGTCGCAGACGTTTTGCAGCAGCAGTCGCTTCACGTTCGCTCG
CGTATCGGTGATTCATTCTGCTAACCAGTAAGGCAACCCCGCCAGCCTAGCCGGGTCCTCAACGACAGGA
GCACGATCATGCGCACCCGTGGGGCCGCCATGCCGGCGATAATGGCCTGCTTCTCGCCGAAACGTTTGGT
GGCGGGACCAGTGACGAAGGCTTGAGCGAGGGCGTGCAAGATTCCGAATACCGCAAGCGACAGGCCGATC
ATCGTCGCGCTCCAGCGAAAGCGGTCCTCGCCGAAAATGACCCAGAGCGCTGCCGGCACCTGTCCTACGA
GTTGCATGATAAAGAAGACAGTCATAAGTGCGGCGACGATAGTCATGCCCCGCGCCCACCGGAAGGAGCT
GACTGGGTTGAAGGCTCTCAAGGGCATCGGTCGAGATCCCGGTGCCTAATGAGTGAGCTAACTTACATTA
ATTGCGTTGCGCTCACTGCCCGCTTTCCAGTCGGGAAACCTGTCGTGCCAGCTGCATTAATGAATCGGCC
AACGCGCGGGGAGAGGCGGTTTGCGTATTGGGCGCCAGGGTGGTTTTTCTTTTCACCAGTGAGACGGGCA
ACAGCTGATTGCCCTTCACCGCCTGGCCCTGAGAGAGTTGCAGCAAGCGGTCCACGCTGGTTTGCCCCAG
CAGGCGAAAATCCTGTTTGATGGTGGTTAACGGCGGGATATAACATGAGCTGTCTTCGGTATCGTCGTAT
CCCACTACCGAGATATCCGCACCAACGCGCAGCCCGGACTCGGTAATGGCGCGCATTGCGCCCAGCGCCA
TCTGATCGTTGGCAACCAGCATCGCAGTGGGAACGATGCCCTCATTCAGCATTTGCATGGTTTGTTGAAA
ACCGGACATGGCACTCCAGTCGCCTTCCCGTTCCGCTATCGGCTGAATTTGATTGCGAGTGAGATATTTA
TGCCAGCCAGCCAGACGCAGACGCGCCGAGACAGAACTTAATGGGCCCGCTAACAGCGCGATTTGCTGGT
GACCCAATGCGACCAGATGCTCCACGCCCAGTCGCGTACCGTCTTCATGGGAGAAAATAATACTGTTGAT
GGGTGTCTGGTCAGAGACATCAAGAAATAACGCCGGAACATTAGTGCAGGCAGCTTCCACAGCAATGGCA
TCCTGGTCATCCAGCGGATAGTTAATGATCAGCCCACTGACGCGTTGCGCGAGAAGATTGTGCACCGCCG
CTTTACAGGCTTCGACGCCGCTTCGTTCTACCATCGACACCACCACGCTGGCACCCAGTTGATCGGCGCG
AGATTTAATCGCCGCGACAATTTGCGACGGCGCGTGCAGGGCCAGACTGGAGGTGGCAACGCCAATCAGC
AACGACTGTTTGCCCGCCAGTTGTTGTGCCACGCGGTTGGGAATGTAATTCAGCTCCGCCATCGCCGCTT
CCACTTTTTCCCGCGTTTTCGCAGAAACGTGGCTGGCCTGGTTCACCACGCGGGAAACGGTCTGATAAGA
GACACCGGCATACTCTGCGACATCGTATAACGTTACTGGTTTCACATTCACCACCCTGAATTGACTCTCT
TCCGGGCGCTATCATGCCATACCGCGAAAGGTTTTGCGCCATTCGATGGTGTCCGGGATCTCGACGCTCT
CCCTTATGCGACTCCTGCATTAGGAAGCAGCCCAGTAGTAGGTTGAGGCCGTTGAGCACCGCCGCCGCAA
GGAATGGTGCATGCAAGGAGATGGCGCCCAACAGTCCCCCGGCCACGGGGCCTGCCACCATACCCACGCC
GAAACAAGCGCTCATGAGCCCGAAGTGGCGAGCCCGATCTTCCCCATCGGTGATGTCGGCGATATAGGCG
CCAGCAACCGCACCTGTGGCGCCGGTGATGCCGGCCACGATGCGTCCGGCGTAGAGGATCGAGATCTCGA
TCCCGCGAAAT
